Addgene plasmid #204208: pCMV-SARS-CoV-2-Nsp3PLpro
Purpose: Mammalian expression of SARS-CoV-2 Nsp3
Depositing lab: Allan Weissman. Depositing organization: National Cancer Institute (NCI). Publication: SARS-CoV-2 papain-like protease plays multiple roles in regulating cellular proteins in the endoplasmic reticulum. Yang M, Mariano J, Su R, Smith CE, Das S, Gill C, Andresson T, Loncarek J, Tsai YC, Weissman AM. J Biol Chem. 2023 Oct 12;299(12):105346. doi: 10.1016/j.jbc.2023.105346. PubMed 37838170.
Backbone
  Vector backbone: pCMV-Tag2B
  Vector type: Mammalian Expression
Growth in bacteria
  Bacterial resistance: Kanamycin, 50 μg/mL
  Growth temperature: 37°C
  Growth strain: DH5alpha
  Copy number: High Copy
Gene/Insert
  Gene/Insert name: SARS-CoV-2 Nsp3 (Wuhan-Hu-1; https://www.addgene.org/141257/)
  Species: Other
  Mutation: PLpro of Nsp3
  Entrez Gene: ORF1ab (a.k.a. GU280_gp01)
  Tag / fusion protein: FLAGx1 (N terminal on insert)
  Cloning method: Restriction Enzyme; 5′ cloning site BamH1 (not destroyed); 3′ cloning site EcoR1 (not destroyed)
Terms and licenses: Academic/Nonprofit Terms; Industry Terms: Not Available to Industry
Depositor comments: Amino acids 742-1065 of Nsp3.
How to cite: pCMV-SARS-CoV-2-Nsp3PLpro was a gift from Allan Weissman (Addgene plasmid # 204208 ; http://n2t.net/addgene:204208 ; RRID:Addgene_204208)
