[The description below was written by a language model from this plasmid's Addgene catalogue record and pLannotate feature annotations shown in this document.]
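Description:
pCMV-SARS-CoV-2-Nsp3PLpro is a mammalian expression plasmid of about 5.3 kb built on the pCMV-Tag2B backbone. It carries the papain-like protease (PLpro) domain of SARS-CoV-2 non-structural protein 3 rather than full-length Nsp3. The depositor specifies amino acids 742–1065 of Nsp3 from the Wuhan-Hu-1 isolate, cloned between BamHI and EcoRI sites that both remain intact. The feature table agrees with this, showing a roughly 970 bp coding segment matched to the SARS-CoV-2 replicase polyprotein 1a. The automated annotation text attached to that match describes nsp10 function, but this is generic polyprotein boilerplate and does not describe the cloned region. Expression is driven by the human cytomegalovirus immediate-early enhancer and promoter. A single N-terminal FLAG epitope is fused to the insert; the annotation software scored it as a partial 3xFLAG hit. An SV40 polyadenylation signal lies downstream, along with fragments of the SV40 small t intron. T3 and T7 phage promoters flank the cloning region and can serve for in vitro transcription or as sequencing primer sites.

In bacteria the plasmid replicates from a high-copy ColE1/pUC-type origin and is selected with kanamycin. An f1 origin is also present, which allows single-stranded DNA production. The Tn5 aminoglycoside phosphotransferase gene (NeoR/KanR) sits downstream of both a bacterial bla promoter and the SV40 early promoter and ends in an HSV TK polyadenylation signal. The same marker can therefore provide G418 selection in mammalian cells. The stated purpose is mammalian expression of the viral protein, and the associated publication studies how PLpro regulates cellular proteins in the endoplasmic reticulum. The FLAG tag allows detection or immunoprecipitation of the protease domain in such experiments.
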