Features (pLannotate 1.2.2; 20 found; start..end, strand, type, name):
    260..362     -  promoter       AmpR promoter: bla
    389..817     +  rep_origin     f1 ori (sequence partly withheld): f1 bacteriophage origin of replication; arrow indicates direction of (+) strand synthesis
    851..972     -  polyA_signal   SV40 poly(A) signal: SV40 polyadenylation signal
    995..1132    -  CDS            large T antigen (fragment): large T antigen from SV40 (simian virus 40)
   1132..1187    -  intron         small t intron (fragment): SV40 (simian virus 40) small t antigen intron
   1197..1236    -  CDS            lacZα (fragment): LacZα fragment of β-galactosidase; lacZ fragment
   1246..1264    +  promoter       T7 promoter: promoter for bacteriophage T7 RNA polymerase
   1304..1359    -  misc_feature   MCS (fragment): pBluescript multiple cloning site
   1367..2335    -  CDS            R1A_SARS2 (fragment): Experimental evidence at protein level: Swiss-Prot protein existence level 1. [Non-structural protein 10]: Plays a pivotal role in viral transcription by stimulating both nsp14 3'-5' exoribonuclease and nsp16 2'-O-methyltransferase activities. Therefore plays an essential role in viral mRNAs cap methylation. From Severe acute respiratory syndrome coronavirus 2 (2019-nCoV) (SARS-CoV-2).
   2350..2374    -  CDS            3xFLAG (fragment): three tandem FLAG® epitope tags
   2382..2405    -  misc_feature   MCS (fragment): pBluescript multiple cloning site
   2418..2436    -  promoter       T3 promoter: promoter for bacteriophage T3 RNA polymerase
   2482..2685    -  promoter       CMV promoter: human cytomegalovirus (CMV) immediate early promoter
   2686..2989    -  enhancer       CMV enhancer: human cytomegalovirus immediate early enhancer
   3164..3752    -  rep_origin     ori: high-copy-number ColE1/pMB1/pBR322/pUC origin of replication
   3974..3990    +  polyA_signal   bGH poly(A) signal (fragment): bovine growth hormone polyadenylation signal
   4081..4128    -  polyA_signal   HSV TK poly(A) signal: herpes simplex virus thymidine kinase polyadenylation signal (Cole and Stacy, 1985)
   4187..4339    -  CDS            ble (fragment): BLE_KLEPN - Experimental evidence at protein level: Swiss-Prot protein existence level 1. Binding protein with a strong affinity to the bleomycin family of antibiotics. Binds to CL990; an antimitotic-antibiotic compound. From Klebsiella pneumoniae.
   4360..5154    -  CDS            NeoR/KanR: aminoglycoside phosphotransferase from Tn5; aph(3')-II (or nptII); confers resistance to neomycin, kanamycin, and G418 (Geneticin®)
   5189..256     -  promoter       SV40 promoter (across the origin): SV40 enhancer and early promoter
>Addgene plasmid #204208 | pCMV-SARS-CoV-2-Nsp3PLpro | addgene full sequence | sequence record 410539 | Addgene NGS Result
GCCATGGGGCGGAGAATGGGCGGAACTGGGCGGAGTTAGGGGCGGGATGGGCGGAGTTAGGGGCGGGACT
ATGGTTGCTGACTAATTGAGATGCATGCTTTGCATACTTCTGCCTGCTGGGGAGCCTGGGGACTTTCCAC
ACCTGGTTGCTGACTAATTGAGATGCATGCTTTGCATACTTCTGCCTGCTGGGGAGCCTGGGGACTTTCC
ACACCCTAACTGACACACATTCCACAGCTGGTTCTTTCCGCCTCAGGATTCTTCCTTTTTCAATATTATT
GAAGCATTTATCAGGGTTATTGTCTCATGAGCGGATACATATTTGAATGTATTTAGAAAAATAAACAAAT
AGGGGTTCCGCGCACATTTCCCCGAAAAGTGCCACCTG
[124 nt withheld, positions 389-512]
C
[91 nt withheld, positions 514-604]
A
[49 nt withheld, positions 606-654]
CCTTTGACGTTGGAGTCCACGTTCTTT
[37 nt withheld, positions 682-718]
ACCCTATCTCGGTCTATTCTTTTGATTTATAAGGGATTTTGCCGATTTCGGCCTATTGGTTAAAAAATGA
GCTGATTTAACAAAAATTTAACGCGAATTTTAACAAAATATTAACGCTTACAATTTACGCGTTAAGATAC
ATTGATGAGTTTGGACAAACCACAACTAGAATGCAGTGAAAAAAATGCTTTATTTGTGAAATTTGTGATG
CTATTGCTTTATTTGTAACCATTATAAGCTGCAATAAACAAGTTAACAACAACAATTGCATTCATTTTAT
GTTTCAGGTTCAGGGGGAGGTGTGGGAGGTTTTTTAAAGCAAGTAAAACCTCTACAAATGTGGTATGGCT
GATTATGATCATGAACAGACTGTGAGGACTGAGGGGCCTGAAATGAGCCTTGGGACTGTGAATCTAAAAT
ACACAAACAATTAGAATCAGTAGTTTAACACATTATACACTTAAAAATTGGATCTCCATTCGCCATTCAG
GCTGCGCAACTGTTGGGAAGGGCGATCGAGTGAATTGTAATACGACTCACTATAGGGCGAATTGGGTACA
CTTACCTGGTACCTTAATTAATTAAGGTACCGGGCCCCCCCTCGAGGTCGACGGTATCGATAAGCTTGAT
ATCGAATTCCTCGAGTTACTTGTAGGTCACGGGCTTGATGGTGGTGGTGTAGCTGTTCTCCTTGTAGAAC
ACGTCGGTGATGGGACCCTTGTATTCAGAGGACTTGGTCAGCAGGGCTCCGTCGATGCAGTACAGGGTCT
CCTTAGAGGTGATGTGCTTGTAGTGTCCGCACTGGTAGTTGCCGGTGTACTCGGAAGCGCAGGTGAAGGT
GCCGTGCTTCAGTTCGTACTGGGCTGGAGGAGCGGACATCATCACGAATGGGCTTTCCTGCTGCACCAGG
TACTTGGTGGCCTGCTTTCCGCAGGTGCAAGGGATCTGCACGCCCTTCTTGAACTGCTCGTAGGACAGGG
TACCCATGTACATCACAGCTTCCACTCCCTTCAGGGTGGTCTGCTGCTGGCCGCAGGTCTTGCACACCAC
GTTCAGCACACGCTTGCAGGAGTCCAGGTTGGCGTGCTGGAACAGGTAGCTCATGGTCTCTCTCACGTCT
CCCAGTTCGCCCACGGTCTTGTTGCAGTAGGCCAGGATCAGAGCGCAGAAGTTAGCGGCCTCGCCAGCAC
GGGCTCTGTAGTAAGCGTCCTGCAGAGCGGGTGGGTTGAACTTCAGTTCGATCTGCTGCAGGGTCAGCAG
AGCGGTGGCCAGGTAGCAGTTGTTGTCGGCCCACTTGATGCTGGTCAGTCCGTTCACCTGGGGGTACTTC
CACTTCTTGGTGTGGTTCAGGGCAGACATGTACCTGCCCAGGAAGGATGGGTCGGTGGTGTGGTAGTATT
CGAAAGCCTCCACTCTCAGGGTGTCATCGTTAGGCAGCACGTAGAAGGTCTTGCCCTCGTGGGAGTTGTG
TGGCTTGATCTTGGTCACGTCAGCTCCGTCCAGGTAGGTAGGACCGAACTGCTGTCCGTAGGTCATGCTC
ATGTCCACCACCTGGGTGTGCAGGTTGATGTTGTCCACGGTGGTGAACACCTTGATGGTCCTCACCTCGC
GCAGAGAGGATCCGCCCGGGCTCTTATCGTCGTCATCCTTGTAATCCATGGTGGCGGCCGCCACCGCGGT
GGAGCTCCAGCTTTTGTTCCCTTTAGTGAGGGTTAATTTCGAGCTTGGCGTAATCGCTAGCGGATCTGAC
GGTTCACTAAACCAGCTCTGCTTATATAGACCTCCCACCGTACACGCCTACCGCCCATTTGCGTCAATGG
GGCGGAGTTGTTACGACATTTTGGAAAGTCCCGTTGATTTTGGTGCCAAAACAAACTCCCATTGACGTCA
ATGGGGTGGAGACTTGGAAATCCCCGTGAGTCAAACCGCTATCCACGCCCATTGATGTACTGCCAAAACC
GCATCACCATGGTAATAGCGATGACTAATACGTAGATGTACTGCCAAGTAGGAAAGTCCCATAAGGTCAT
GTACTGGGCATAATGCCAGGCGGGCCATTTACCGTCATTGACGTCAATAGGGGGCGTACTTGGCATATGA
TACACTTGATGTACTGCCAAGTGGGCAGTTTACCGTAAATACTCCACCCATTGACGTCAATGGAAAGTCC
CTATTGGCGTTACTATGGGAACATACGTCATTATTGACGTCAATGGGCGGGGGTCGTTGGGCGGTCAGCC
AGGCGGGCCATTTACCGTAAGTTATGTAACGCGGAACTCCATATATGGGCTATGAACTAATGACCCCGTA
ATTGATTACTATTAATAACTAATGCATGGCGGTAATACGGTTATCCACAGAATCAGGGGATAACGCAGGA
AAGAACATGTGAGCAAAAGGCCAGCAAAAGGCCAGGAACCGTAAAAAGGCCGCGTTGCTGGCGTTTTTCC
ATAGGCTCCGCCCCCCTGACGAGCATCACAAAAATCGACGCTCAAGTCAGAGGTGGCGAAACCCGACAGG
ACTATAAAGATACCAGGCGTTTCCCCCTGGAAGCTCCCTCGTGCGCTCTCCTGTTCCGACCCTGCCGCTT
ACCGGATACCTGTCCGCCTTTCTCCCTTCGGGAAGCGTGGCGCTTTCTCATAGCTCACGCTGTAGGTATC
TCAGTTCGGTGTAGGTCGTTCGCTCCAAGCTGGGCTGTGTGCACGAACCCCCCGTTCAGCCCGACCGCTG
CGCCTTATCCGGTAACTATCGTCTTGAGTCCAACCCGGTAAGACACGACTTATCGCCACTGGCAGCAGCC
ACTGGTAACAGGATTAGCAGAGCGAGGTATGTAGGCGGTGCTACAGAGTTCTTGAAGTGGTGGCCTAACT
ACGGCTACACTAGAAGAACAGTATTTGGTATCTGCGCTCTGCTGAAGCCAGTTACCTTCGGAAAAAGAGT
TGGTAGCTCTTGATCCGGCAAACAAACCACCGCTGGTAGCGGTGGTTTTTTTGTTTGCAAGCAGCAGATT
ACGCGCAGAAAAAAAGGATCTCAAGAAGATCCTTTGATCTTTTCTACGGGGTCTGACGCTCAGTGGAACG
AAAACTCACGTTAAGGGATTTTGGTCATGAGATTATCAAAAAGGATCTTCACCTAGATCCTTTTAAATTA
AAAATGAAGTTTTAAATCAATCTAAAGTATATATGAGTAACCTGAGGCTATGGCAGGGCCTGCCGCCCCG
ACGTTGGCTGCGAGCCCTGGGCCTTCACCCGAACTTGGGGGGTGGGGTGGGGAAAAGGAAGAAACGCGGG
CGTATTGGCCCCAATGGGGTCTCGGTGGGGTATCGACAGAGTGCCAGCCCTGGGACCGAACCCCGCGTTT
ATGAACAAACGACCCAACACCGTGCGTTTTATTCTGTCTTTTTATTGCCGTCATAGCGCGGGTTCCTTCC
GGTATTGTCTCCTTCCGTGTTTCAGTTAGCCTCCCCCTAGGGTGGGCGAAGAACTCCAGCATGAGATCCC
CGCGCTGGAGGATCATCCAGCCGGCGTCCCGGAAAACGATTCCGAAGCCCAACCTTTCATAGAAGGCGGC
GGTGGAATCGAAATCTCGTGATGGCAGGTTGGGCGTCGCTTGGTCGGTCATTTCGAACCCCAGAGTCCCG
CTCAGAAGAACTCGTCAAGAAGGCGATAGAAGGCGATGCGCTGCGAATCGGGAGCGGCGATACCGTAAAG
CACGAGGAAGCGGTCAGCCCATTCGCCGCCAAGTTCTTCAGCAATATCACGGGTAGCCAACGCTATGTCC
TGATAGCGGTCCGCCACACCCAGCCGGCCACAGTCGATGAATCCAGAAAAGCGGCCATTTTCCACCATGA
TATTCGGCAAGCAGGCATCGCCATGGGTCACGACGAGATCCTCGCCGTCGGGCATGCTCGCCTTGAGCCT
GGCGAACAGTTCGGCTGGCGCGAGCCCCTGATGTTCTTCGTCCAGATCATCCTGATCGACAAGACCGGCT
TCCATCCGAGTACGTGCTCGCTCGATGCGATGTTTCGCTTGGTGGTCGAATGGGCAGGTAGCCGGATCAA
GCGTATGCAGCCGCCGCATTGCATCAGCCATGATGGATACTTTCTCGGCAGGAGCAAGGTGAGATGACAG
GAGATCCTGCCCCGGCACTTCGCCCAATAGCAGCCAGTCCCTTCCCGCTTCAGTGACAACGTCGAGCACA
GCTGCGCAAGGAACGCCCGTCGTGGCCAGCCACGATAGCCGCGCTGCCTCGTCTTGCAGTTCATTCAGGG
CACCGGACAGGTCGGTCTTGACAAAAAGAACCGGGCGCCCCTGCGCTGACAGCCGGAACACGGCGGCATC
AGAGCAGCCGATTGTCTGTTGTGCCCAGTCATAGCCGAATAGCCTCTCCACCCAAGCGGCCGGAGAACCT
GCGTGCAATCCATCTTGTTCAATCATGCGAAACGATCCTCATCCTGTCTCTTGATCGATCTTTGCAAAAG
CCTAGGCCTCCAAAAAAGCCTCCTCACTACTTCTGGAATAGCTCAGAGGCCGAGGCGGCCTCGGCCTCTG
CATAAATAAAAAAAATTAGTCA
